>Addgene plasmid #184740 | pFS_1112_pET30_pCat-tetR-Term-ptetA-FsRT-Cas1(opt)-Cas2(opt)-3xTerm_J23109-Leader-ARRAY2-DR2-FaqI_Term_NotI | addgene full sequence | sequence record 361528 | Addgene NGS Result
GCCGCTATTCTTTTGATTTATAAGGGATTTTGCCGATTTCGGCCTATTGGTTAAAAAATGAGCTGATTTA
ACAAAAATTTAACGCGAATTTTAACAAAATATTAACGCTTACAATTTAGGTGGCACTTTTCGGGGAAATG
TGCGCGGAACCCCTATTTGTTTATTTTTCTAAATACATTCAAATATGTATCCGCTCATGAATTAATTCTT
AGAAAAACTCATCGAGCATCAAATGAAACTGCAATTTATTCATATCAGGATTATCAATACCATATTTTTG
AAAAAGCCGTTTCTGTAATGAAGGAGAAAACTCACCGAGGCAGTTCCATAGGATGGCAAGATCCTGGTAT
CGGTCTGCGATTCCGACTCGTCCAACATCAATACAACCTATTAATTTCCCCTCGTCAAAAATAAGGTTAT
CAAGTGAGAAATCACCATGAGTGACGACTGAATCCGGTGAGAATGGCAAAAGTTTATGCATTTCTTTCCA
GACTTGTTCAACAGGCCAGCCATTACGCTCGTCATCAAAATCACTCGCATCAACCAAACCGTTATTCATT
CGTGATTGCGCCTGAGCGAGACGAAATACGCGATCGCTGTTAAAAGGACAATTACAAACAGGAATCGAAT
GCAACCGGCGCAGGAACACTGCCAGCGCATCAACAATATTTTCACCTGAATCAGGATATTCTTCTAATAC
CTGGAATGCTGTTTTCCCGGGGATCGCAGTGGTGAGTAACCATGCATCATCAGGAGTACGGATAAAATGC
TTGATGGTCGGAAGAGGCATAAATTCCGTCAGCCAGTTTAGTCTGACCATCTCATCTGTAACATCATTGG
CAACGCTACCTTTGCCATGTTTCAGAAACAACTCTGGCGCATCGGGCTTCCCATACAATCGATAGATTGT
CGCACCTGATTGCCCGACATTATCGCGAGCCCATTTATACCCATATAAATCAGCATCCATGTTGGAATTT
AATCGCGGCCTAGAGCAAGACGTTTCCCGTTGAATATGGCTCATAACACCCCTTGTATTACTGTTTATGT
AAGCAGACAGTTTTATTGTTCATGACCAAAATCCCTTAACGTGAGTTTTCGTTCCACTGAGCGTCAGACC
CCGTAGAAAAGATCAAAGGATCTTCTTGAGATCCTTTTTTTCTGCGCGTAATCTGCTGCTTGCAAACAAA
AAAACCACCGCTACCAGCGGTGGTTTGTTTGCCGGATCAAGAGCTACCAACTCTTTTTCCGAAGGTAACT
GGCTTCAGCAGAGCGCAGATACCAAATACTGTCCTTCTAGTGTAGCCGTAGTTAGGCCACCACTTCAAGA
ACTCTGTAGCACCGCCTACATACCTCGCTCTGCTAATCCTGTTACCAGTGGCTGCTGCCAGTGGCGATAA
GTCGTGTCTTACCGGGTTGGACTCAAGACGATAGTTACCGGATAAGGCGCAGCGGTCGGGCTGAACGGGG
GGTTCGTGCACACAGCCCAGCTTGGAGCGAACGACCTACACCGAACTGAGATACCTACAGCGTGAGCTAT
GAGAAAGCGCCACGCTTCCCGAAGGGAGAAAGGCGGACAGGTATCCGGTAAGCGGCAGGGTCGGAACAGG
AGAGCGCACGAGGGAGCTTCCAGGGGGAAACGCCTGGTATCTTTATAGTCCTGTCGGGTTTCGCCACCTC
TGACTTGAGCGTCGATTTTTGTGATGCTCGTCAGGGGGGCGGAGCCTATGGAAAAACGCCAGCAACGCGG
CCTTTTTACGGTTCCTGGTCTTTTGCTGGCCTTTTGCTCACATGTTCTTTCCTGCGTTATCCCCTGATTC
TGTGGATAACCGTATTACCGCCTTTGAGTGAGCTGATACCGCTCGCCGCAGCCGAACGACCGAGCGCAGC
GAGTCAGTGAGCGAGGAAGCGGAAGAGCGCCTGATGCGGTATTTTCTCCTTACGCATCTGTGCGGTATTT
CACACCGCAATGGTGCACTCTCAGTACAATCTGCTCTGATGCCGCATAGTTAAGCCAGTATACACTCCGC
TATCGCTACGTGACTGGGTCATGGCTGCGCCCCGACACCCGCCAACACCCGCTGACGCGCCCTGACGGGC
TTGTCTGCTCCCGGCATCCGCTTACAGACAAGCTGTGACCGTCTCCGGGAGCTGCATGTGTCAGAGGTTT
TCACCGTCATCACCGAAACGCGCGAGGCAGCTGCGGTAAAGCTCATCAGCGTGGTCGTGAAGCGATTCAC
AGATGTCTGCCTGTTCATCCGCGTCCAGCTCGTTGAGTTTCTCCAGAAGCGTTAATGTCTGGCTTCTGAT
AAAGCGGGCCATGTTAAGGGCGGTTTTTTCCTGTTTGGTCACTGATGCCTCCGTGTAAGGGGGATTTCTG
TTCATGGGGGTAATGATACCGATGAAACGAGAGAGGATGCTCACGATACGGGTTACTGATGATGAACATG
CCCGGTTACTGGAACGTTGTGAGGGTAAACAACTGGCGGTATGGATGCGGCGGGACCAGAGAAAAATCAC
TCAGGGTCAATGCCAGCGCTTCGTTAATACAGATGTAGGTGTTCCACAGGGTAGCCAGCAGCATCCTGCG
ATGCAGATCCGGAACATAATGGTGCAGGGCGCTGACTTCCGCGTTTCCAGACTTTACGAAACACGGAAAC
CGAAGATCATTCATGTTGTTGCTCAGGTCGCAGACGTTTTGCAGCAGCAGTCGCTTCACGTTCGCTCGCG
TATCGGTGATTCATTCTGCTAACCAGTAAGGCAACCCCGCCAGCCTAGCCGGGTCCTCAACGACAGGAGC
ACGATCATGCGCACCCGTGGGGCCGCCATGCCGGCGGCACGTAAGAGGTTCCAACTTTCACCATAATGAA
ACATACTAGAGAAAGAGGAGAAATACTAGATGTCCAGATTAGATAAAAGTAAAGTGATTAACAGCGCATT
AGAGCTGCTTAATGAGGTCGGAATCGAAGGTTTAACAACCCGTAAACTCGCCCAGAAGCTAGGTGTAGAG
CAGCCTACATTGTATTGGCATGTAAAAAATAAGCGGGCTTTGCTCGACGCCTTAGCCATTGAGATGTTAG
ATAGGCACCATACTCACTTTTGCCCTTTAGAAGGGGAAAGCTGGCAAGATTTTTTACGTAATAACGCTAA
AAGTTTTAGATGTGCTTTACTAAGTCATCGCGATGGAGCAAAAGTACATTTAGGTACACGGCCTACAGAA
AAACAGTATGAAACTCTCGAAAATCAATTAGCCTTTTTATGCCAACAAGGTTTTTCACTAGAGAATGCAT
TATATGCACTCAGCGCTGTGGGGCATTTTACTTTAGGTTGCGTATTGGAAGATCAAGAGCATCAAGTCGC
TAAAGAAGAAAGGGAAACACCTACTACTGATAGTATGCCGCCATTATTACGACAAGCTATCGAATTATTT
GATCACCAAGGTGCAGAGCCAGCCTTCTTATTCGGCCTTGAATTGATCATATGCGGATTAGAAAAACAAC
TTAAATGTGAAAGTGGGTCCTAATAACACTGATAGTGCTAGTGTAGATCACTACTAGAGCCAGGCATCAA
ATAAAACGAAAGGCTCAGTCGAAAGACTGGGCCTTTCGTTTTATCTGTTGTTTGTCGGTGAACGCTCTCT
ACTAGAGTCACACTGGCTCACCTTCGGGTGGGCCTTTCTGCGTTTATATACTAGAGTCCCTATCAGTGAT
AGAGATTGACATCCCTATCAGTGATAGAGATACTGAGCACTACTAGAGAAGCTTGCGGAGGAGCATGCAT
GTTTACCATCGACGAGATGCTGAGCAAGAACAACCAACGTCTGGCGTTCGAACACTTTGCGACCAAAAAC
GACGGTTGCGGCCCGGACGGTATGCACGTTAGCGAACTGGAGAAGTACTGGCGTATGAATCACGACCAGA
TCATTAGCGATCTGAAGAACCAGGAATACCAGCCGGGTATTATCCTGATTCGTGAGCACATGAATAAAAC
CGGCAAACGCCGTAATATCGCGAGCCTGAACGTTATTGATCGTTTCATTACCCGTCTGCTGAGCCAGAAA
CTGAACCGTTATCTGGCGCCGATTTTCTGCGAGAACAGCTATGCGTACCAGGACAGCAAAGGCGTTATGC
CGGCGGTTCTGAAAGCGAAGGAGTACGTTGAGCTGGGTATGCGTCACGTGATTGAAATCGATCTGAAAAA
CTACTTTGACACCATTCCGCTGGAAAACCTGATCCCGGAGATCGAACGCTACATCACCGATGAGGCGGTT
CTGCATCTGATCAAGCAATACCTGTTTTGCGATATTAGCTTCGAGGGCAAAATCAGCCGTAAAACCCAAG
GTATCGTTCAAGGTAACGCGATCAGCCCGATCCTGAGCAACCTGTACCTGAACGACTTCGACAAGGAACT
GGACGAGAGCAAGCTGTGCTGGATTCGTTACGCGGACAATATCTACATCTATATGGATAGCTATGAGAAG
GCGCTGCTGGTGTATAGCGAGCTGACCGAGCGTCTGGAGCGTCGCAAGCTGACCGTTAACAAGGAGAAAA
GCGGCGTTTTTGATGTGAGCACCCGTAGCATTCTGGGCTACGACATCCTGATTCGTAACAAGAAAGTGGA
CGTTCGTAAGCATATTTACAAAAGCGTTAATCAGTACAGCAACTGGCACGATAGCCGCCTGGAGTTTATC
AACGGTCGTTACCACATCACCAGCGATGGCATCCTGAATCGCCAAGACTTCGGCCTGCTGTTCGAGAATG
AGCAGAAAAAACACTACATCCCGGTTGAGGTTAGCGATCAGCTGAACATCTACGGTAATGTTACCCTGGC
GAGCAATGTGCTGCAAAGTTTCAGCAACCGCGAAATCAAAGTGAGCTTCTTCGACAAGTATGGTCGTCTG
ATTGGTAGCTTCCTGCCGGAAAAAACCAAGAAAAGCGCGGAGATCATTCTGGTGCAGAGCAAGAACTATC
TGAACGAAGATGTGCGTATGGATACCGCGCGCCGTATGGAAATTGCGGGTCTGCACAACATCCGTGCGAA
TCTGCGCTACTACGATAAGAAACACAAGGGCGACTTTAAAGAGAAGGTTGACGCGATTAGCGGCTACATT
GACGCGCTGAACCGTGCGCCGAGCGTTAATGATATGATGCTGCTGGAAGCGAAAGCGCGCCAACTGTATT
ATACCTGTTTTAACCAAATCCTGGAAACCAGCGACTTCCAGTTCGAAAAGCGTACCAAGCGTCCGCCGAA
AGATGCGATCAATGCGTGCATTAGCTTCGGCAATACCCTGCTGTATAATCTATTTGTGAATATTATCTGG
AAGAAGGGTCTGGACCCGCGCTTTGGCGTTGTTCACGCGAGCAACAAACGCAATCAAAGCCTGAACCTGG
ACTTCGCGGACATCTTTAAACCGATCGTGATTGACCGCATTATCTTCACCATGATCAATAAGAAAATGCT
GACCCTGCTGACCGATTTTGAAACCAGCAACCAGGGTGTGTATCTGAGCCGTGAGGGCAAGAACATCTTC
CTGCAAATGTACGAGGAGAAGCTGAAAAGCCGCATTACCATCAAGGGTAAAGAGATGAGCTATTACCAGC
TGCTGGAGAGCGAAGTGCAGAATTACAAGAATTTCATTCTGACCGGCGAAACCTATAAACCGTATAAGTA
TTATTAACGTACGTTAACTTTAAGAAGGAGAACTTAAGATGTATGTTATCCTGGTGTACGACATCCACCA
GAAGCGTGTTGGTAAAGCGCTGAAAATCTGCCGTAAGTACCTGATCCACATCCAAAAGAGCGTGTTCGAA
GGCAACATCACCGAGAGCAAACTGAAGGCGCTGAAAGAGGAACTGGGTCACCTGATTGACACCCAGATGG
ATAGCGTGATTATCTACCACCTGGACAGCGTTAAGTACACCAAAAAGGAGCAGATCGGTATTGTGCAGAG
CACCAGCAATGTGATCTAACTCGAGTAGCCTAGCATAACCCCGCGGGGCCTCTTCGGGGGTCTCGCGGGG
TTTTTTGCTATAAAACGAAAGGCTCAGTCGAAAGACTGGGCCTTTCGTTTTATCTGCTAACAAAGCCCGA
AAGGAAGCTGAGTTGGCTGCTGCCACCGCTGAGCAATAACTAGCATAACCCCTTGGGGCCTCTAAACGGG
TCTTGAGGGGTTTTTTGCTGAAAGGAGGAACTATATCCGGATTTACAGCTAGCTCAGTCCTAGGGACTGT
GCTAGCTCTAGTAGTGGCGGGGAAGCTTATGTTCCATAGCAAAAAGTCGGTCAGTCTCGTGGCTGAAATC
ATGAGTTCCACAAAATGGCTGAAATTCAAGGAAAATCAGGAATCTCAGAAAAACGATCGACCGACTTTTT
CGATAAAATGGTTGCAAAAATGAGAAAAATCTGATTTAATAGAATCTGAAAACAGCGGAAATGCTGTTGT
CGTACTTTACCTAAAAGGAATTGAAACGTCCCCGCCAGGTTGAATCCGATATTTGGAGGTACGATGGAAC
AGTCTGGGTGGGATTGAGAAGAGAAAAGAAAACCGCCGATCCTGTCCACCGCATTACTGCAAGGTAGTGG
ACAAGACCGGCGGTCTTAAGTTTTTTGGCTGAAGCG
Features (pLannotate 1.2.2; 19 found; start..end, strand, type, name):
      4..117     +  rep_origin     M13 ori (fragment): M13 bacteriophage origin of replication; arrow indicates direction of (+) strand synthesis
    143..200     +  promoter       AmpR promoter (fragment): bla
    209..1024    -  CDS            KanR: aminoglycoside phosphotransferase; aph(3')-Ia; confers resistance to kanamycin in bacteria or G418 (Geneticin®) in eukaryotes
   1146..1734    +  rep_origin     ori: high-copy-number ColE1/pMB1/pBR322/pUC origin of replication
   1920..2059    -  misc_feature   bom: basis of mobility region from pBR322
   2161..2352    -  CDS            rop: Rop protein, which maintains plasmids at low copy number; rop
   2369..2749    +  CDS            YPB1_ECOLX: Protein predicted: Swiss-Prot protein existence level 4. From Escherichia coli.
   2835..2871    +  promoter       cat promoter (fragment): promoter of the E. coli cat gene encoding chloramphenicol acetyltransferase
   2900..3520    +  CDS            tetR: TETR2_ECOLX - Experimental evidence at protein level: Swiss-Prot protein existence level 1. TetR is the repressor of the tetracycline resistance element; its N-terminal region forms a helix-turn-helix structure and binds DNA. Binding of tetracycline to TetR reduces the repressor affinity for the tetracycline resistance gene (tetA) promoter operator sites. From Escherichia coli.
   3568..3639    +  terminator     rrnB T1 terminator: transcription terminator T1 from the E. coli rrnB gene
   3655..3682    +  terminator     T7Te terminator: phage T7 early transcription terminator
   3697..3715    +  protein_bind   tet operator: tetO; bacterial operator O2 for the tetR and tetA genes tetracycline repressor TetR
   3721..3740    +  promoter       H1-2O2 promoter (fragment): doxycycline-inducible variant of the human H1 RNA promoter (Henriksen et al., 2007)
   5684..5701    +  RBS            RBS (fragment): efficient ribosome binding site from bacteriophage T7 gene 10 (Olins and Rangwala, 1989)
   5709..5942    +  CDS            cas2 (fragment): CAS2_THEMA - Experimental evidence at protein level: Swiss-Prot protein existence level 1. CRISPR (clustered regularly interspaced short palindromic repeat), is an adaptive immune system that provides protection against mobile genetic elements (viruses, transposable elements and conjugative plasmids). CRISPR clusters contain sequences complementary to antecedent mobile elements and target invading nucleic acids. CRISPR clusters are transcribed and processed into CRISPR RNA (crRNA). Involved in the integration of spacer DNA into the CRISPR cassette (By similarity). Functions as a ssRNA-specific
   6030..6073    -  terminator     rrnB T1 terminator: Escherichia coli rrnB; transcription terminator T1 from the E. coli rrnB gene
   6074..6122    +  CDS            SET1 (fragment): solubility-enhancement tag derived from T7 phage gene 10B
   6130..6177    +  terminator     T7 terminator: transcription terminator for bacteriophage T7 RNA polymerase
   6205..6224    +  promoter       J23119(SpeI) promoter (fragment): bacterial promoter (Registry of Standard Biological Parts BBa J23119) modified to end with an SpeI site
