[The description below was written by a language model from this plasmid's Addgene catalogue record and pLannotate feature annotations shown in this document.]
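Description:
pFS_1112_pET30_pCat-tetR-Term-ptetA-FsRT-Cas1(opt)-Cas2(opt)-3xTerm_J23109-Leader-ARRAY2-DR2-FaqI_Term_NotI is a roughly 6.6 kb bacterial expression plasmid built on a pET30b+ backbone from which the BbsI sites were removed. It is selected with kanamycin through the aph(3')-Ia KanR gene and replicates from a ColE1/pBR322-type origin. The bom region and the rop gene are also present, consistent with the low copy number given in the record. A fragment of an M13/f1 phage origin also remains from the backbone.

The payload combines an inducible CRISPR spacer-acquisition module with its target array. A cat promoter constitutively drives TetR, followed by rrnB T1 and T7Te terminators. Downstream, the tetA promoter with its tet operator controls the FsRT-Cas1 and Cas2 genes from Fusicatenibacter saccharivorans, codon optimized for E. coli, so expression is induced by anhydrotetracycline. The automated annotation does not label the RT-Cas1 coding region, which presumably lies in the unannotated stretch between the tet operator and a T7 gene 10-type ribosome binding site that precedes the cas2 reading frame. A cluster of terminators closes this cassette. The small "SET1" and H1 promoter hits are probably annotation artefacts of short sequence matches.

After the terminators, a constitutive Anderson-family promoter transcribes the leader and FsCRISPR Array 2 with its direct repeat. The record identifies this promoter as BBa_J23109, whereas the annotation tool matched it to the related J23119. The construct name also indicates FaqI and NotI sites there. RT-Cas1–Cas2 complexes can acquire spacers from RNA, and the associated publication concerns transcriptional recording sentinel cells for noninvasive assessment of gut function.
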