Addgene plasmid #184740: pFS_1112_pET30_pCat-tetR-Term-ptetA-FsRT-Cas1(opt)-Cas2(opt)-3xTerm_J23109-Leader-ARRAY2-DR2-FaqI_Term_NotI
Purpose: encodes aTc inducible FsRT-Cas1–Cas2 expression cassette and FsCRISPR Array 2 transcribed by BBa_J23109
Depositing lab: Randall Platt. Depositing organization: ETH Zurich (Swiss Federal Institute of Technology). Publication: Noninvasive assessment of gut function using transcriptional recording sentinel cells. Schmidt F, Zimmermann J, Tanna T, Farouni R, Conway T, Macpherson AJ, Platt RJ. Science. 2022 May 13;376(6594):eabm6038. doi: 10.1126/science.abm6038. Epub 2022 May 13. PubMed 35549411.
Backbone
  Vector backbone: pET30b+
  Backbone manufacturer: Novagen
  Backbone size w/o insert (bp): 3700
  Total vector size (bp): 6600
  Modifications to backbone: removal of BbsI restriction sites
  Vector type: Bacterial Expression
Growth in bacteria
  Bacterial resistance: Kanamycin, 50 μg/mL
  Growth temperature: 37°C
  Growth strain: Stbl3
  Copy number: Low Copy
Gene/Insert
  Gene/Insert name: FsRT-Cas1(opt)-Cas2(opt)
  Species: Fusicatenibacter Saccharivorans
  Insert size (bp): 2200
  Mutation: sequence codon optimized for expression in E. coli
  Promoter: pTetA
  Cloning method: Restriction Enzyme; 5′ cloning site BbsI (destroyed during cloning); 3′ cloning site BbsI (destroyed during cloning)
  Sequencing primers: 5′ CCTTTCTGCGTTTATATACTAGAGTC
Terms and licenses: Academic/Nonprofit Terms; Industry Terms: Not Available to Industry
How to cite: pFS_1112_pET30_pCat-tetR-Term-ptetA-FsRT-Cas1(opt)-Cas2(opt)-3xTerm_J23109-Leader-ARRAY2-DR2-FaqI_Term_NotI was a gift from Randall Platt (Addgene plasmid # 184740 ; http://n2t.net/addgene:184740 ; RRID:Addgene_184740)
